>Addgene plasmid #16622 | pTBRII / CEP-Zeo / Hygro | addgene partial sequence | sequence record 23166 | 16622 with CMV-F
TTAGTGACCGTCAGATCTCTAGAAGCTGGGTACCAGCTGCTAGCAAGCTTGCATGCCTGCAGGTCGAGTC
GGTCTATGACGAGCAGCGGGGTCTGCCATGGGTCGGGGGCTGCTCAGGGGCCTGTGGCCGCTGCACATCG
TCCTGTGGACGCGTATCGCCAGCACGATCCCACCGCACGTTCAGAAGTCGGTTAATAACGACATGATAGT
CACTGACAACAACGGTGCAGTCAAGTTTCCACAACTGTGTAAATTTTGTGATGTGAGATTTTCCACCTGT
GACAACCAGAAATCCTGCATGAGCAACTGCAGCATCACCTCCATCTGTGAGAAGCCACAGGAAGTCTGTG
TGGCTGTATGGAGAAAGAATGACGAGAACATAACACTAGAGACAGTTTGCCATGACCCCAAGCTCCCCTA
CCATGACTTTATTCTGGAAGATGCTGCTTCTCCAAAGTGCATTATGAAGGAAAAAAAAAAGCCTGGTGAG
ACTTTCTTCATGTGTTCCTGTAGCTCTGATGAGTGCAATGACAACATCATCTTCTCGGAAGAATATAACA
CCAGCAATCCTGACTTGTTGCTAGTCATATTTCAAGTGACAGGCATCAGCCTCCTGCCACCACTGGGAGT
TGCCATATCTGTCATCATCATCTTCTACTGCTACCGCGTTAACCGGCAGCAGAAGCTGAGTTCAACCTGG
GAAACCGGCAAGACGCG
