[The description below was written by a language model from this plasmid's Addgene catalogue record.]
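Description:
pTBRII / CEP-Zeo / Hygro is a mammalian expression plasmid for the human TGF-beta type II receptor (TGFBR2), built on a modified pCEP4 backbone into which a pCMV-Zeo cassette was inserted. In bacteria it is maintained under ampicillin selection, and hygromycin is the recorded selectable marker for mammalian cells. The name and the backbone modification suggest that a zeocin-resistance element is also present, but the record lists only hygromycin as the mammalian marker. pCEP4 is generally known as an Epstein-Barr virus-based episomal vector (oriP/EBNA-1). No feature table is provided here, so the presence of those elements in this derivative cannot be confirmed from the record.

The payload is a human TGF-beta RII cDNA carrying a C-terminal HA epitope tag, cloned between BamHI and HindIII sites that both remain intact. According to the depositor, the cDNA sits between a cytomegalovirus (CMV) promoter and an SV40 polyadenylation signal, giving strong constitutive expression in mammalian cells, and the HA tag allows the receptor to be detected with anti-HA antibodies. The depositor also notes that the plasmid contains two CMV promoters, presumably one from pCEP4 and one from the inserted pCMV-Zeo cassette. A CMV-directed sequencing primer may therefore give ambiguous reads, and a diagnostic BamHI/HindIII digest is the preferred way to verify the plasmid.

The construct comes from a study of TGF-beta and activin signalling in colorectal cancer cells in which Smad4 was deleted by gene targeting. This fits a role in supplying TGF-beta type II receptor to cultured human cells so that downstream pathway responses can be examined, although the record does not describe the specific experimental use.
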