Addgene plasmid #16622: pTBRII / CEP-Zeo / Hygro
Depositing lab: Bert Vogelstein. Depositing organization: Johns Hopkins University and School of Medicine. Publication: Targeted deletion of Smad4 shows it is required for transforming growth factor beta and activin signaling in colorectal cancer cells. Zhou S, Buckhaults P, Zawel L, Bunz F, Riggins G, Dai JL, Kern SE, Kinzler KW, Vogelstein B. Proc Natl Acad Sci U S A. 1998 Mar 3. 95(5):2412-6. 10.1073/pnas.95.5.2412 PubMed 9482899.
Backbone
  Vector backbone: pCEP4
  Backbone manufacturer: Invitrogen
  Modifications to backbone: pCMV-Zeo cassette inserted into pCEP4
  Vector type: Mammalian Expression
  Selectable markers: Hygromycin
Growth in bacteria
  Bacterial resistance: Ampicillin, 100 μg/mL
  Growth temperature: 37°C
  Growth strain: DH5alpha
  Copy number: Unknown
Gene/Insert
  Gene/Insert name: TGF beta type II receptor (alt names: TGFbRII; transforming growth factor, beta receptor II)
  Species: H. sapiens (human)
  Entrez Gene: TGFBR2 (a.k.a. AAT3, FAA3, LDS1B, LDS2, LDS2B, MFS2, RIIC, TAAD2, TBR-ii, TBRII, TGFR-2, TGFbeta-RII, tbetaR-II)
  Tag / fusion protein: HA (C terminal on insert)
  Cloning method: Restriction Enzyme; 5′ cloning site BamHI (not destroyed); 3′ cloning site HindIII (not destroyed)
  Sequencing primers: 5′ pGEX3
Resource information
  A portion of this plasmid was derived from a plasmid made by: TGFbRII cDNA generously provided by Dr. Harvey Lodish and Dr. Robert Weinberg
Terms and licenses: Academic/Nonprofit Terms; Industry Terms: Not Available to Industry
Depositor comments: An expression construct for the TGF-beta RII gene was constructed by placing a TGF-beta RII cDNA between a cytomegalovirus (CMV) promoter and an simian virus 40 polyadenylation signal. Please note that according to the map, this plasmid has 2 CMV promoters, so sequence confirmation with this primer may have limited success. Restriction digest with BamHI/HindIII is recommended for plasmid confirmation.
How to cite: pTBRII / CEP-Zeo / Hygro was a gift from Bert Vogelstein (Addgene plasmid # 16622 ; http://n2t.net/addgene:16622 ; RRID:Addgene_16622)
